Addgene plasmid #124400: Gal4-TET1-878-911-WT(pL84)
Purpose: Gal4/VP16 luciferase reporter assay. Gal4 DBD fusion of WT TET1 SID.
Depositing lab: Shaun Cowley. Depositing organization: University of Leicester. Publication: Sin3A recruits Tet1 to the PAH1 domain via a highly conserved Sin3-Interaction Domain. Chandru A, Bate N, Vuister GW, Cowley SM. Sci Rep. 2018 Oct 2;8(1):14689. doi: 10.1038/s41598-018-32942-w. PubMed 30279502.
Backbone
  Vector backbone: pLeicester 84
  Backbone manufacturer: University of Leicester
  Vector type: Mammalian Expression
Growth in bacteria
  Bacterial resistance: Ampicillin, 100 μg/mL
  Growth temperature: 37°C
  Growth strain: DH5alpha
  Copy number: Unknown
Gene/Insert
  Gene/Insert name: Gal4-TET1-878-911 wildtype
  Species: H. sapiens (human)
  Insert size (bp): 228
  Entrez Gene: TET1 (a.k.a. CXXC6, LCX, bA119F7.1)
  Tag / fusion protein: gal4 dna binding domain (N terminal on backbone)
Terms and licenses: Academic/Nonprofit Terms; Industry Terms: Not Available to Industry
How to cite: Gal4-TET1-878-911-WT(pL84) was a gift from Shaun Cowley (Addgene plasmid # 124400 ; http://n2t.net/addgene:124400 ; RRID:Addgene_124400)
