[The description below was written by a language model from this plasmid's Addgene catalogue record and pLannotate feature annotations shown in this document.]
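Description:
Gal4-TET1-878-911-WT(pL84) is a 4,975-nt mammalian expression plasmid built on the pLeicester 84 backbone. It produces a fusion of the yeast GAL4 DNA-binding domain to a short wild-type segment of human TET1 (residues 878–911), which the record identifies as the Sin3-interaction domain (SID). In bacteria it is maintained through a high-copy ColE1/pUC-type origin and selected with ampicillin via the β-lactamase gene and its own promoter. Small fragments of rop, bom, lacI and lacZα in the annotation appear to be leftovers of pBR322/pUC-derived vector sequence rather than functional elements.

Expression is driven by the CMV immediate-early enhancer and promoter, followed by a T7 promoter that could allow in vitro transcription. The backbone supplies the GAL4 DNA-binding domain at the N terminus, then a TEV protease cleavage site. The TET1 fragment itself is not annotated in the feature table, but it presumably lies in the unannotated stretch just downstream of the TEV site. The 3′ end of the transcription unit consists of SV40 early-region sequences, including the small t intron, and the SV40 polyadenylation signal. The T-antigen fragments and SV40 NLS annotated in this region most likely reflect that untranslated SV40 cassette rather than expressed protein. An SV40 origin is also present and would permit episomal replication in cells expressing large T antigen.

The stated purpose is a Gal4/VP16 luciferase reporter assay, a mammalian two-hybrid format. The GAL4–SID fusion binds GAL4 sites upstream of a luciferase reporter, and a VP16-fused partner activates transcription if it interacts with the SID. The associated publication concerns binding of TET1 to the PAH1 domain of Sin3A, and this construct serves as the wild-type bait.
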