Features (pLannotate 1.2.2; 21 found; start..end, strand, type, name):
      1..380     +  enhancer       CMV enhancer: human cytomegalovirus immediate early enhancer
    381..584     +  promoter       CMV promoter: human cytomegalovirus (CMV) immediate early promoter
    580..613     +  LTR            5' LTR (truncated) (fragment): truncated 5' long terminal repeat (LTR) from HIV-1
    629..647     +  promoter       T7 promoter: promoter for bacteriophage T7 RNA polymerase
    680..1120    +  CDS            GAL4 DNA binding domain: DNA binding domain of the GAL4 transcriptional activator; Saccharomyces cerevisiae GAL4 (truncated)
   1142..1162    +  CDS            TEV site: tobacco etch virus (TEV) protease recognition and cleavage site
   1317..1391    +  CDS            small t antigen (fragment): SV40 (simian virus 40) small t antigen
   1393..1458    +  intron         small t intron: SV40 (simian virus 40) small t antigen intron
   1588..1608    +  CDS            SV40 NLS: nuclear localization signal of SV40 (simian virus 40) large T antigen
   1615..1749    +  CDS            LT_POVHA (fragment): Protein inferred from homology: Swiss-Prot protein existence level 3. Isoform large T antigen is a key early protein essential for both driving viral replication and inducing cellular transformation. Plays a role in viral genome replication by driving entry of quiescent cells into the cell cycle and by autoregulating the synthesis of viral early mRNA. Displays highly oncogenic activities by corrupting the host cellular checkpoint mechanisms that guard cell division and the transcription, replication, and repair of DNA. Participates in the modulation of cellular gene expression preceeding viral
   1774..1857    +  CDS            large T antigen (fragment): large T antigen from SV40 (simian virus 40)
   1880..2014    +  polyA_signal   SV40 poly(A) signal: SV40 polyadenylation signal
   2363..2461    -  CDS            VP1_POVMP (fragment): Experimental evidence at protein level: Swiss-Prot protein existence level 1. Forms an icosahedral capsid with a T=7 symmetry and a 40 nm diameter. The capsid is composed of 72 pentamers linked to each other by disulfide bonds and associated with VP2 or VP3 proteins. Interacts with terminal alpha(2,3)-linked sialic acids on the cell surface to provide virion attachment to target cell. This attachment induces virion internalization predominantly through caveolin-mediated endocytosis. Once attached, the virion is internalized by caveolin- mediated endocytosis and traffics to the endoplasmic reti
   2472..2606    +  rep_origin     SV40 ori: SV40 origin of replication
   2605..2659    -  CDS            lacI (fragment): lac repressor; lacI; The lac repressor binds to the lac operator to inhibit transcription in E. coli. This inhibition can be relieved by adding lactose or isopropyl-β-D-thiogalactopyranoside (IPTG).
   2842..3430    -  rep_origin     ori: high-copy-number ColE1/pMB1/pBR322/pUC origin of replication
   3601..4461    -  CDS            AmpR: β-lactamase; bla; confers resistance to ampicillin, carbenicillin, and related antibiotics
   4462..4566    -  promoter       AmpR promoter: bla
   4661..4696    +  CDS            rop (fragment): Rop protein, which maintains plasmids at low copy number; rop
   4798..4897    +  misc_feature   bom (fragment): basis of mobility region from pBR322
   4903..4970    -  CDS            lacZα (fragment): LacZα fragment of β-galactosidase; lacZ fragment
>Addgene plasmid #124400 | Gal4-TET1-878-911-WT(pL84) | addgene full sequence | sequence record 245264 | Addgene NGS Result
GACATTGATTATTGACTAGTTATTAATAGTAATCAATTACGGGGTCATTAGTTCATAGCCCATATATGGA
GTTCCGCGTTACATAACTTACGGTAAATGGCCCGCCTGGCTGACCGCCCAACGACCCCCGCCCATTGACG
TCAATAATGACGTATGTTCCCATAGTAACGCCAATAGGGACTTTCCATTGACGTCAATGGGTGGAGTATT
TACGGTAAACTGCCCACTTGGCAGTACATCAAGTGTATCATATGCCAAGTACGCCCCCTATTGACGTCAA
TGACGGTAAATGGCCCGCCTGGCATTATGCCCAGTACATGACCTTATGGGACTTTCCTACTTGGCAGTAC
ATCTACGTATTAGTCATCGCTATTACCATGGTGATGCGGTTTTGGCAGTACATCAATGGGCGTGGATAGC
GGTTTGACTCACGGGGATTTCCAAGTCTCCACCCCATTGACGTCAATGGGAGTTTGTTTTGGCACCAAAA
TCAACGGGACTTTCCAAAATGTCGTAACAACTCCGCCCCATTGACGCAAATGGGCGGTAGGCGTGTACGG
TGGGAGGTCTATATAAGCAGAGCTCTCTGGCTAACTAGAGAACCCACTGCTTACTGGCTTATCGAAATTA
ATACGACTCACTATAGGGAGACCCAAGCTTGAAGCAAGCCTCCTGAAAGATGAAGCTACTGTCTTCTATC
GAACAAGCATGCGATATTTGCCGACTTAAAAAGCTCAAGTGCTCCAAAGAAAAACCGAAGTGCGCCAAGT
GTCTGAAGAACAACTGGGAGTGTCGCTACTCTCCCAAAACCAAAAGGTCTCCGCTGACTAGGGCACATCT
GACAGAAGTGGAATCAAGGCTAGAAAGACTGGAACAGCTATTTCTACTGATTTTTCCTCGAGAAGACCTT
GACATGATTTTGAAAATGGATTCTTTACAGGATATAAAAGCATTGTTAACAGGATTATTTGTACAAGATA
ATGTGAATAAAGATGCCGTCACAGATAGATTGGCTTCAGTGGAGACTGATATGCCTCTAACATTGAGACA
GCATAGAATAAGTGCGACATCATCATCGGAAGAGAGTAGTAACAAAGGTCAAAGACAGTTGACTGTATCG
CCGGAGTTCGGTACCGGCTCCGAAAACCTGTATTTTCAGGGCGCCCTCTTATCGTTAATGAAAGATAGGA
GATTAACATTGGAGCAAGTGGTAGCCATAGAGGCCCTGACTCAACTCTCAGAAGCCCCATCAGAGAATTC
CTCCCCATGAAATTCGAGCTCCGTCGGATCCTGGCCAGCTAGCTAGGTAGCTAGAGGATCTTTGTGAAGG
AACCTTACTTCTGTGGTGTGACATAATTGGACAAACTACCTACAGAGATTTAAAGCTCTAAGGTAAATAT
AAAATTTTTAAGTGTATAATGTGTTAAACTACTGATTCTAATTGTTTGTGTATTTTAGATTCCAACCTAT
GGAACTGATGAATGGGAGCAGTGGTGGAATGCCTTTAATGAGGAAAACCTGTTTTGCTCAGAAGAAATGC
CATCTAGTGATGATGAGGCTACTGCTGACTCTCAACATTCTACTCCTCCAAAAAAGAAGAGAAAGGTAGA
AGACCCCAAGGACTTTCCTTCAGAATTGCTAAGTTTTTTGAGTCATGCTGTGTTTAGTAATAGAACTCTT
GCTTGCTTTGCTATTTACACCACAAAGGAAAAAGCTGCACTGCTATACAAGAAAATTATGGAAAAATATT
TGATGTATAGTGCCTTGACTAGAGATCATAATCAGCCATACCACATTTGTAGAGGTTTTACTTGCTTTAA
AAAACCTCCCACACCTCCCCCTGAACCTGAAACATAAAATGAATGCAATTGTTGTTGTTAACTTGTTTAT
TGCAGCTTATAATGGTTACAAATAAAGCAATAGCATCACAAATTTCACAAATAAAGCATTTTTTTCACTG
CATTCTAGTTGTGGTTTGTCCAAACTCATCAATGTATCTTATCATGTCTGGATCAGCTTCAGAAGATGGC
GGAGGGCCTCCAACACAGTAATTTTCCTCCCGACTCTTAAAATAGAAAATGTCAAGTCAGTTAAGCAGGA
AGTGACTAACTGACCGCAGCTGGCCGTGCGACATCCTCTTTTAATTAGTTGCTAGGCAACTGCCCTCCAG
AGGGCAGTGTGGTTTTGCAAGAGGAAGCAAAAAGCCTCTCCACCCAGGCCTAGAATGTTTCCACCCAATC
ATTACTATGACAACAGCTGTTTTTTTTAGTATTAAGCAGAGGCCGGGGGCCCCTGGCCTCCGCTTACTCT
GGAGAAAAAGAAGAGAGGCATTGTAGAGGCTTCCAGAGGCAACTTGTCAAAACAGGACTGCTTCTATTTC
TGTCACACTGTCTGGCCCTGTCACAAGGTCCAGCACCTCCATACCCCCTTTAATAAGCAGTTTGGGAACG
GGTGCGGGTCTTACTCCGCCCATCCCGCCCCTAACTCCGCCCAGTTCCGCCCATTCTCCGCCCCATGGCT
GACTAATTTTTTTTATTTATGCAGAGGCCGAGGCCGCCTCGGCCTCTGAGCTATTCCAGAAGTAGTGAGG
AGGCTTTTTTGGAGGCTGCATTAATGAATCGGCCAACGCGCGGGGAGAGGCGGTTTGCGTATTGGGCGCT
CTTCCGCTTCCTCGCTCACTGACTCGCTGCGCTCGGTCGTTCGGCTGCGGCGAGCGGTATCAGCTCACTC
AAAGGCGGTAATACGGTTATCCACAGAATCAGGGGATAACGCAGGAAAGAACATGTGAGCAAAAGGCCAG
CAAAAGGCCAGGAACCGTAAAAAGGCCGCGTTGCTGGCGTTTTTCCATAGGCTCCGCCCCCCTGACGAGC
ATCACAAAAATCGACGCTCAAGTCAGAGGTGGCGAAACCCGACAGGACTATAAAGATACCAGGCGTTTCC
CCCTGGAAGCTCCCTCGTGCGCTCTCCTGTTCCGACCCTGCCGCTTACCGGATACCTGTCCGCCTTTCTC
CCTTCGGGAAGCGTGGCGCTTTCTCATAGCTCACGCTGTAGGTATCTCAGTTCGGTGTAGGTCGTTCGCT
CCAAGCTGGGCTGTGTGCACGAACCCCCCGTTCAGCCCGACCGCTGCGCCTTATCCGGTAACTATCGTCT
TGAGTCCAACCCGGTAAGACACGACTTATCGCCACTGGCAGCAGCCACTGGTAACAGGATTAGCAGAGCG
AGGTATGTAGGCGGTGCTACAGAGTTCTTGAAGTGGTGGCCTAACTACGGCTACACTAGAAGAACAGTAT
TTGGTATCTGCGCTCTGCTGAAGCCAGTTACCTTCGGAAAAAGAGTTGGTAGCTCTTGATCCGGCAAACA
AACCACCGCTGGTAGCGGTGGTTTTTTTGTTTGCAAGCAGCAGATTACGCGCAGAAAAAAAGGATCTCAA
GAAGATCCTTTGATCTTTTCTACGGGGTCTGACGCTCAGTGGAACGAAAACTCACGTTAAGGGATTTTGG
TCATGAGATTATCAAAAAGGATCTTCACCTAGATCCTTTTAAATTAAAAATGAAGTTTTAAATCAATCTA
AAGTATATATGAGTAAACTTGGTCTGACAGTTACCAATGCTTAATCAGTGAGGCACCTATCTCAGCGATC
TGTCTATTTCGTTCATCCATAGTTGCCTGACTCCCCGTCGTGTAGATAACTACGATACGGGAGGGCTTAC
CATCTGGCCCCAGTGCTGCAATGATACCGCGAGACCCACGCTCACCGGCTCCAGATTTATCAGCAATAAA
CCAGCCAGCCGGAAGGGCCGAGCGCAGAAGTGGTCCTGCAACTTTATCCGCCTCCATCCAGTCTATTAAT
TGTTGCCGGGAAGCTAGAGTAAGTAGTTCGCCAGTTAATAGTTTGCGCAACGTTGTTGCCATTGCTACAG
GCATCGTGGTGTCACGCTCGTCGTTTGGTATGGCTTCATTCAGCTCCGGTTCCCAACGATCAAGGCGAGT
TACATGATCCCCCATGTTGTGCAAAAAAGCGGTTAGCTCCTTCGGTCCTCCGATCGTTGTCAGAAGTAAG
TTGGCCGCAGTGTTATCACTCATGGTTATGGCAGCACTGCATAATTCTCTTACTGTCATGCCATCCGTAA
GATGCTTTTCTGTGACTGGTGAGTACTCAACCAAGTCATTCTGAGAATAGTGTATGCGGCGACCGAGTTG
CTCTTGCCCGGCGTCAATACGGGATAATACCGCGCCACATAGCAGAACTTTAAAAGTGCTCATCATTGGA
AAACGTTCTTCGGGGCGAAAACTCTCAAGGATCTTACCGCTGTTGAGATCCAGTTCGATGTAACCCACTC
GTGCACCCAACTGATCTTCAGCATCTTTTACTTTCACCAGCGTTTCTGGGTGAGCAAAAACAGGAAGGCA
AAATGCCGCAAAAAAGGGAATAAGGGCGACACGGAAATGTTGAATACTCATACTCTTCCTTTTTCAATAT
TATTGAAGCATTTATCAGGGTTATTGTCTCATGAGCGGATACATATTTGAATGTATTTAGAAAAATAAAC
AAATAGGGGTTCCGCGCACATTTCCCCGAAAAGTGCCACCTGACGTCTAAGAAACCATTATTATCATGAC
ATTAACCTATAAAAATAGGCGTATCACGAGGCCCTTTCGTCTCGCGCGTTTCGGTGATGACGGTGAAAAC
CTCTGACACATGCAGCTCCCGGAGACGGTCACAGCTTGTCTGTAAGCGGATGCCGGGAGCAGACAAGCCC
GTCAGGGCGCGTCAGCGGGTGTTGGCGGGTGTCGGGGCTGGCTTAACTATGCGGCATCAGAGCAGATTGT
ACTGAGAGTGCACCATATGCGGTGTGAAATACCGCACAGATGCGTAAGGAGAAAATACCGCATCAGGCGC
CATTCGCCATTCAGGCTGCGCAACTGTTGGGAAGGGCGATCGGTGCGGGCCTCTTCGCTATTACGCCAGC
GCGTT
